Addgene plasmid #154939: dCas13d-dsRBD-APEX2
Purpose: TetON-APEX2-V5-BPNLS-dRfxCas13d-dsRBD-BPNLS-P2A-GFP
Depositing lab: Alice Ting. Depositing organization: Stanford University. Publication: RNA-protein interaction mapping via MS2- or Cas13-based APEX targeting. Han S, Zhao BS, Myers SA, Carr SA, He C, Ting AY. Proc Natl Acad Sci U S A. 2020 Aug 24. pii: 2006617117. doi: 10.1073/pnas.2006617117. PubMed 32839320.
Backbone
  Vector backbone: PB-TetON
  Backbone manufacturer: George Church lab
  Vector type: Mammalian Expression
  Selectable markers: Puromycin
Growth in bacteria
  Bacterial resistance: Ampicillin, 100 μg/mL
  Growth temperature: 37°C
  Growth strain: NEB Stable
  Copy number: Unknown
Gene/Insert
  Gene/Insert name: TetON-APEX2-V5-BPNLS-dRfxCas13d-dsRBD-BPNLS-P2A-GFP
  Promoter: TRE3G
  Tag / fusion protein: V5
  Cloning method: Gibson Cloning
  Sequencing primers: 5′ ggcctccacggccactagt; 3′ EF1a-rev
Terms and licenses: Academic/Nonprofit Terms; Industry Terms: Not Available to Industry
Depositor comments: There are ITRs for piggybac transposase insertion but no transposase is in the plasmid itself.
How to cite: dCas13d-dsRBD-APEX2 was a gift from Alice Ting (Addgene plasmid # 154939 ; http://n2t.net/addgene:154939 ; RRID:Addgene_154939)
