[The description below was written by a language model from this plasmid's Addgene catalogue record and pLannotate feature annotations shown in this document.]
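Description:
dCas13d-dsRBD-APEX2 is a 12.4 kb mammalian expression plasmid built on the PB-TetON piggyBac backbone, designed for doxycycline-inducible expression of an RNA-targeted proximity-labelling enzyme. It is propagated in E. coli through a high-copy ColE1/pUC-type origin with ampicillin resistance, and it also carries an f1 origin and remnants of a lac/lacZα cloning region. According to the depositor, the mammalian cassettes are flanked by piggyBac inverted terminal repeats for genomic integration. These repeats were not picked up in the automated feature table, and the plasmid encodes no transposase, so one must be supplied separately.

The payload is a single open reading frame driven by the TRE3G Tet-responsive promoter. It comprises APEX2 (an engineered soybean ascorbate peroxidase), a V5 epitope tag, a bipartite nuclear localisation signal, catalytically inactive RfxCas13d, a double-stranded RNA-binding domain annotated as a fragment of human PKR (EIF2AK2), and a second bipartite NLS, followed by P2A and EGFP. The P2A peptide releases EGFP as a separate protein that reports induction, and the transcript ends at an HSV TK polyadenylation signal. A second cassette uses an EF-1α core promoter with an HTLV-1 LTR-derived element to express a reverse tetracycline transactivator (rtTA3-type) and puromycin N-acetyltransferase. It terminates in an SV40 poly(A) signal and provides both the Tet-On activator and selection of stable integrants.

No guide RNA cassette is annotated, so the guide that directs dCas13d to a transcript of interest presumably comes from another construct. Once the fusion is on its target RNA, APEX2 labels nearby proteins, in line with the associated work on mapping RNA–protein interactions by Cas13-based APEX targeting.
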