Features (pLannotate 1.2.2; 25 found; start..end, strand, type, name):
    414..506     +  CDS            lacI (fragment): lac repressor; lacI; The lac repressor binds to the lac operator to inhibit transcription in E. coli. This inhibition can be relieved by adding lactose or isopropyl-β-D-thiogalactopyranoside (IPTG).
    519..540     +  protein_bind   CAP binding site: CAP binding activates transcription in the presence of cAMP. E. coli catabolite activator protein
    555..585     +  promoter       lac promoter: promoter for the E. coli lac operon
    589..611     +  protein_bind   lac operator (fragment): The lac repressor binds to the lac operator to inhibit transcription in E. coli. This inhibition can be relieved by adding lactose or isopropyl-β-D-thiogalactopyranoside (IPTG). lac repressor encoded by lacI
    647..1114    -  CDS            B (fragment): PORTL_LAMBD - Experimental evidence at protein level: Swiss-Prot protein existence level 1. Forms the portal vertex of the capsid (PubMed:6228056, PubMed:6232391). This portal plays critical roles in head assembly, genome packaging, neck/tail attachment, and genome ejection (Probable). The portal protein multimerizes as a single ring-shaped homododecamer arranged around a central channel (PubMed:6232391). Binds to the terminase subunits to form the packaging machine (PubMed:7799432). From Escherichia phage lambda (Bacteriophage lambda).
   1809..1901    -  ncRNA          G-CSF SLDE: Accession: RF00183 - G-CSF factor stem-loop destabilising element (SLDE)
   1921..2042    -  polyA_signal   SV40 poly(A) signal: SV40 polyadenylation signal
   2047..2074    -  misc_feature   WPRE (fragment): woodchuck hepatitis virus posttranscriptional regulatory element
   2075..2674    -  CDS            PuroR: puromycin N-acetyltransferase; pac from Streptomyces alboniger; confers resistance to puromycin
   2735..2845    -  CDS            VP48: 3 tandem repeats of the minimal activation domain of herpes simplex virus VP16 (Cheng et al., 2013)
   2775..3472    -  CDS            rtTA3 (fragment): reverse tetracycline transactivator 3 activates expression from Tet-responsive promoters in the presence of doxycycline
   3506..3774    -  LTR            5' LTR (truncated): truncated 5' long terminal repeat (LTR) from human T-cell leukemia virus (HTLV) type 1
   3787..3998    -  promoter       EF-1α core promoter: core promoter for human elongation factor EF-1α
   4229..4277    -  polyA_signal   HSV TK poly(A) signal: herpes simplex virus thymidine kinase polyadenylation signal (Cole and Stacy, 1985)
   4363..5079    -  CDS            EGFP: EGFP is a basic (constitutively fluorescent) green fluorescent protein published in 1996, derived from Aequorea victoria. It is reported to be a rapidly-maturing weak dimer with moderate acid sensitivity.
   5212..5451    -  CDS            EIF2AK2 (fragment): E2AK2_HUMAN - Also known as PKR, PRKR. Experimental evidence at protein level: Swiss-Prot protein existence level 1. IFN-induced dsRNA-dependent serine/threonine-protein kinase that phosphorylates the alpha subunit of eukaryotic translation initiation factor 2 (EIF2S1/eIF-2-alpha) and plays a key role in the innate immune response to viral infection (PubMed:18835251, PubMed:19507191, PubMed:19189853, PubMed:21123651, PubMed:21072047, PubMed:22948139, PubMed:23229543, PubMed:22381929). Inhibits viral replication via the integrated stress response (ISR): EIF2S1/eIF-2- alpha phosphorylation in re
   5461..8358    -  CDS            RfxCas13d: RNA-targeting Type VI CRISPR protein from Ruminococcus flavefaciens strain XPD3002 (Konermann et al., 2018)
   8470..9219    -  CDS            APEX2: soybean ascorbate peroxidase, engineered to serve as a monomeric tag for electron microscopy and live-cell proteomics (Lam et al., 2015) more active than the original APEX due to the A134P mutation
   9238..9616    -  promoter       TRE3G promoter: 3rd-generation Tet-responsive promoter that can be activated by binding of Tet-On® 3G
  10134..10253   -  CDS            B (fragment): PORTL_LAMBD - Experimental evidence at protein level: Swiss-Prot protein existence level 1. Forms the portal vertex of the capsid (PubMed:6228056, PubMed:6232391). This portal plays critical roles in head assembly, genome packaging, neck/tail attachment, and genome ejection (Probable). The portal protein multimerizes as a single ring-shaped homododecamer arranged around a central channel (PubMed:6232391). Binds to the terminase subunits to form the packaging machine (PubMed:7799432). From Escherichia phage lambda (Bacteriophage lambda).
  10255..10410   +  CDS            lacZα (fragment): LacZα fragment of β-galactosidase; lacZ fragment
  10415..10843   +  rep_origin     f1 ori (sequence partly withheld): f1 bacteriophage origin of replication; arrow indicates direction of (+) strand synthesis
  10896..11000   +  promoter       AmpR promoter: bla
  11001..11861   +  CDS            AmpR: β-lactamase; bla; confers resistance to ampicillin, carbenicillin, and related antibiotics
  12032..231     +  rep_origin     ori (across the origin): high-copy-number ColE1/pMB1/pBR322/pUC origin of replication
>Addgene plasmid #154939 | dCas13d-dsRBD-APEX2 | addgene full sequence | sequence record 372945 | Addgene NGS Result
ACCTACACCGAACTGAGATACCTACAGCGTGAGCTATGAGAAAGCGCCACGCTTCCCGAAGGGAGAAAGG
CGGACAGGTATCCGGTAAGCGGCAGGGTCGGAACAGGAGAGCGCACGAGGGAGCTTCCAGGGGGAAACGC
CTGGTATCTTTATAGTCCTGTCGGGTTTCGCCACCTCTGACTTGAGCGTCGATTTTTGTGATGCTCGTCA
GGGGGGCGGAGCCTATGGAAAAACGCCAGCAACGCGGCCTTTTTACGGTTCCTGGCCTTTTGCTGGCCTT
TTGCTCACATGTTCTTTCCTGCGTTATCCCCTGATTCTGTGGATAACCGTATTACCGCCTTTGAGTGAGC
TGATACCGCTCGCCGCAGCCGAACGACCGAGCGCAGCGAGTCAGTGAGCGAGGAAGCGGAAGAGCGCCCA
ATACGCAAACCGCCTCTCCCCGCGCGTTGGCCGATTCATTAATGCAGCTGGCACGACAGGTTTCCCGACT
GGAAAGCGGGCAGTGAGCGCAACGCAATTAATGTGAGTTAGCTCACTCATTAGGCACCCCAGGCTTTACA
CTTTATGCTTCCGGCTCGTATGTTGTGTGGAATTGTGAGCGGATAACAATTTCACACAGGAAACAGCTAT
GACCATGATTACGCCAAGCGCGCCCGCCGGGTAACTCACGGGGTATCCATGTCCATTTCTGCGGCATCCA
GCCAGGATACCCGTCCTCGCTGACGTAATATCCCAGCGCCGCACCGCTGTCATTAATCTGCACACCGGCA
CGGCAGTTCCGGCTGTCGCCGGTATTGTTCGGGTTGCTGATGCGCTTCGGGCTGACCATCCGGAACTGTG
TCCGGAAAAGCCGCGACGAACTGGTATCCCAGGTGGCCTGAACGAACAGTTCACCGTTAAAGGCGTGCAT
GGCCACACCTTCCCGAATCATCATGGTAAACGTGCGTTTTCGCTCAACGTCAATGCAGCAGCAGTCATCC
TCGGCAAACTCTTTCCATGCCGCTTCAACCTCGCGGGAAAAGGCACGGGCTTCTTCCTCCCCGATGCCCA
GATAGCGCCAGCTTGGGCGATGACTGAGCCGGAAAAAAGACCCGACGATATGATCCTGATGCAGCTAGAT
TAACCCTAGAAAGATAGTCTGCGTAAAATTGACGCATGCATTCTTGAAATATTGCTCTCTCTTTCTAAAT
AGCGCGAATCCGTCGCTGTGCATTTAGGACATCTCAGTCGCCGCTTGGAGCTCCCGTGAGGCGTGCTTGT
CAATGCGGTAAGTGTCACTGATTTTGAACTATAACGACCGCGTGAGTCAAAATGACGCATGATTATCTTT
TACGTGACTTTTAAGATTTAACTCATACGATAATTATATTGTTATTTCATGTTCTACTTACGTGATAACT
TATTATATATATATTTTCTTGTTATAGATATCAGGGACAGCCCCCCCCCAAAGCCCCCAGGGATGTAATT
ACGTCCCTCCCCCGCTAGGGGGCAGCAGCGAGCCGCCCGGGGCTCCGCTCCGGTCCGGCGCTCCCCCCGC
ATCCCCGAGCCGGCAGCGTGCGGGGACAGCCCGGGCACGGGGAAGGTGGCACGGGATCGCTTTCCTCTGA
ACGCTTCTCGCTGCTCTTTGAGCCTGCAGACACCTGGGGGGATACGGGGAAAAAGCCATACCAATGGGCC
CTAAAAAAGGAATCCAGTCAATTCCGGGGCTAAACCTGGCTGCCACTGTTTCTTTAGGGACTTCGTTCCT
GTGAGGACAGGAAACCCTGCAACCTGGTTGACCAGAGCAAGGGATATAAGAACCCAGTTTGGGAACACTG
CTGTTTAAATATTAAACAGGGATGTCTTGTCCCCCGGAAGGGAGACCAGATGAGCTTCTGATAGACTAAT
TGACATCATTTGAGTCAATTCCAGACATGATAAGATACATTGATGAGTTTGGACAAACCACAACTAGAAT
GCAGTGAAAAAAATGCTTTATTTGTGAAATTTGTGATGCTATTGCTTTATTTGTAACCATTATAAGCTGC
AATAAACAAGTTTACCCACAAATTTTGTAATCCAGAGGTTGATTTCAGGCACCGGGCTTGCGGGTCATGC
ACCAGGTGCGCGGTCCTTCGGGCACCTCGACGTCGGCGGTGACGGTGAAGCCGAGCCGCTCGTAGAAGGG
GAGGTTGCGGGGCGCGGAGGTCTCCAGGAAGGCGGGCACCCCGGCGCGCTCGGCCGCCTCCACTCCGGGG
AGCACGACGGCGCTGCCCAGACCCTTGCCCTGGTGGTCGGGCGAGACGCCGACGGTGGCCAGGAACCACG
CGGGCTCCTTGGGCCGGTGCGGCGCCAGGAGGCCTTCCATCTGTTGCTGCGCGGCCAGCCGGGAACCGCT
CAACTCGGCCATGCGCGGGCCGATCTCGGCGAACACCGCCCCCGCTTCGACGCTCTCCGGCGTGGTCCAG
ACCGCCACCGCGGCGCCGTCGTCCGCGACCCACACCTTGCCGATGTCGAGCCCGACGCGCGTGAGGAAGA
GTTCTTGCAGCTCGGTGACCCGCTCGATGTGGCGGTCCGGATCGACGGTGTGGCGCGTGGCGGGGTAGTC
GGCGAACGCGGCGGCGAGGGTGCGTACGGCCCTGGGGACGTCGTCGCGGGTGGCGAGGCGCACCGTGGGC
TTGTACTCGGTCATAGGGCCGGGATTCTCCTCCACGTCACCGCATGTTAGAAGACTTCCTCTGCCCTCCC
CGGGGAGCATGTCAAGGTCAAAATCGTCAAGAGCGTCAGCAGGCAGCATATCAAGGTCAAAGTCGTCAAG
GGCATCGGCTGGGAGCATGTCTAAGTCAAAATCGTCAAGGGCGTCGGTCGGCCCGCCGCTTTCGCACTTT
AGCTGTTTCTCCAGGCCACATATGATTAGTTCCAGGCCGAAAAGGAAGGCAGGTTCGGCTCCCTGCCGGT
CGAACAGCTCAATTGCTTGTTTCAGAAGTGGGGGCATAGAATCGGTGGTAGGTGTCTCTCTTTCCTCTTT
TGCTACTTGATGCTCCTGTTCCTCCAATACGCAGCCCAGTGTAAAGTGGCCCACGGCGGACAGAGCGTAC
AGTGCGTTCTCCAGGGAGAAGCCTTGCTGACACAGGAACGCGAGCTGATTTTCCAGGGTTTCGTACTGTT
TCTCTGTTGGGCGGGTGCCGAGATGCACTTTAGCCCCGTCGCGATGTGAGAGGAGAGCACAGCGGTATGA
CTTGGCGTTGTTCCGCAGAAAGTCTTGCCATGACTCGCCTTCCAGGGGGCAGGAGTGGGTATGATGCCTG
TCCAGCATCTCGATTGGCAGGGCATCGAGCAGGGCCCGCTTGTTCTTCACGTGCCAGTACAGGGTAGGCT
GCTCAACTCCCAGCTTTTGAGCGAGTTTCCTTGTCGTCAGGCCTTCGATACCGACTCCATTGAGTAATTC
CAGAGCAGAGTTTATGACTTTGCTCTTGTCCAGTCTAGACATGGCGGCTCTAGAGTAGGCGCCGGTCACA
GCTTAGATCTGTAACGGCGCAGAACAGAAAACGAAACAAAGACGTAGAGTTGAGCAAGCAGGGTCAGGCA
AAGCGTGGAGAGCCGGCTGAGTCTAGGTAGGCTCCAAGGGAGCGCCGGACAAAGGCCCGGTCTCGACCTG
AGCTTTAAACTTACCTAGACGGCGGACGCAGTTCAGGAGGCACCACAGGCGGGAGGCGGCAGAACGCGAC
TCAACCGGCGTGGATGGCGGCCTCAGGTAGGGCGGCGGGCGCGTGAAGGAGAGATGCGAGCCCCTCGAAG
CTTCAGCTGTGTTCTGGCGGCAAACCCGTTGCGAAAAAGAACGTTCACGGCGACTACTGCACTTATATAC
GGTTCTCCCCCACCCTCGGGAAAAAGGCGGAGCCAGTACACGACATCACTTTCCCAGTTTACCCCGCGCC
ACCTTCTCTAGGCACCCGTTCAATTGCCGACCCCTCCCCCCAACTTCTCGGGGACTGTGGGCGATGTGCG
CTCTGCCCACTGACGGGCACCGGAGCGATCGCAGATCCACTTAGATTCAGCTGGATCCGATTTCGCAGAT
CTGCTATGGCAGGGCCTGCCGCCCCGACGTTGGCTGCGAGCCCTGGGCCTTCACCCGAACTTGGGGGGTG
GGGTGGGGAAAAGGAAGAAACGCGGGCGTATTGGCCCCAATGGGGTCTCGGTGGGGTATCGACAGAGTGC
CAGCCCTGGGACCGAACCCCGCGTTTATGAACAAACGACCCAACACCCGTGCGTTTTATTCTGTCTTTTT
ATTGCCGTCATAGCGCGGGTTCCTTCCGGTATTGTCTCCTTCCGTGTTTCAGTTAGCCTCCCCCGTTTAA
ACTCATTACTAACCGGTTACTACTTGTACAGCTCGTCCATGCCGAGAGTGATCCCGGCGGCGGTCACGAA
CTCCAGCAGGACCATGTGATCGCGCTTCTCGTTGGGGTCTTTGCTCAGGGCGGACTGGGTGCTCAGGTAG
TGGTTGTCGGGCAGCAGCACGGGGCCGTCGCCGATGGGGGTGTTCTGCTGGTAGTGGTCGGCGAGCTGCA
CGCTGCCGTCCTCGATGTTGTGGCGGATCTTGAAGTTCACCTTGATGCCGTTCTTCTGCTTGTCGGCCAT
GATATAGACGTTGTGGCTGTTGTAGTTGTACTCCAGCTTGTGCCCCAGGATGTTGCCGTCCTCCTTGAAG
TCGATGCCCTTCAGCTCGATGCGGTTCACCAGGGTGTCGCCCTCGAACTTCACCTCGGCGCGGGTCTTGT
AGTTGCCGTCGTCCTTGAAGAAGATGGTGCGCTCCTGGACGTAGCCTTCGGGCATGGCGGACTTGAAGAA
GTCGTGCTGCTTCATGTGGTCGGGGTAGCGGCTGAAGCACTGCACGCCGTAGGTCAGGGTGGTCACGAGG
GTGGGCCAGGGCACGGGCAGCTTGCCGGTGGTGCAGATGAACTTCAGGGTCAGCTTGCCGTAGGTGGCAT
CGCCCTCGCCCTCGCCGGACACGCTGAACTTGTGGCCGTTTACGTCGCCGTCCAGCTCGACCAGGATGGG
CACCACCCCGGTGAACAGCTCCTCGCCCTTGCTCACCATGAATTCAGGTCCAGGGTTCTCCTCCACGTCT
CCAGCCTGCTTCAGCAGGCTGAAGTTAGTAGCTCCGCTTCCGACCTTGCGCTTTTTCTTGGGGCTTTCGA
ACTCGGAACCATCGGCGGTGCGCTTGGATCCCGCTTTCTTTTCTTTATTGAGGATTTCGACTGCCAATTT
AGCGGCTGCGTTCTTCGCTTCTTTCTTACTTCGGCCTTCGCCTTCTGGGAACTCTCTACCATCGATAATT
ACTTGAAAAGTGAATCTTCGGTCGTGAGGTGGGCCTGAGTTCGGCAACTCTTGGTACTTCAGCACAACTC
CCTGTTTCTGGCGATAAGTGTTCAGTTCTTCCATGAAGAAACCTGCGGACAAATCGCCTGCTCCGGATCC
GGAATTGCCGGACACCTTCTTTTTCTCCTTGTCGAACTTGGCGGCCTCGTTCCTATCGAACAGGGCCTCG
ATGCTCAGGTTCTTAAACCTGGGGATACAGTAGCCGAAAGGCACACACAGCAGTTTCAGGAGCCTATCGT
TGTACTTCTTCTCGTCATTCACAGCGTCGAAGTACTCGGACACCTTTCCGCTGCTTTTCTCGTACCTCTC
ATTCATGATAATTCTCTGCATGATGTAATGGTACAGTTGGAAGTAGGAATTGACCTCGGCAATGTCGTTG
ATATAGGCGTGGACATACCTGGCCACTTCCAGGGCGACGGCCTTGTTTGCGAACAGGGTACATGTCTTGT
TGTCAATTCTCAGGAGGTCCTCCCTGATGATCACATTCCACTTGGTGTTCCTCAGGTAGGCGTTCAGGGC
GGTTTTGGCCTTCTCCCTGTTAATCTGCCTGGTGAACTCCTCGGCTTTCTTCTCGTCGCTGTATTTGATG
TAATTGGCATACAGCTTGGGGTTGGCGCTCTCGAGGCTGTCAATGCTCTCCTTGGCTCTTTCAGCCATCT
CCTTTTCCACGTCCTTTCTCTTATCGGGGGCAGTTTCATCAATGCCAGCGCAGAGCTTGGTGACGGAGCT
GAATCCCTTCTCTTCCAGTTTCTTGAGATTGATGTCGTAGCCTTTCTCCTTGTACAGTTGAGCATCACGC
TCGACGCAATGGAATCCGATGACGTACCTGGCGTTGATATTGACAATATTCTTGAGGATGTGGTAGATCA
CGGTGAGGTACAGGCTGATGATCTTTTTAAACTTCTCCCTCTCGGCGTTTTCCCTGCCGGTGTCCTCAAT
GACGCTCCTTTTCTTGTCGAATTGGTCGTAGTTCATTCCGGTGATGATCTTTGTGAGAGCGTCCACCTTT
TCGCTCACGCTCTTGCCCTTATCCTTTCCGATACAAGTTTCGTAGTACCTGTCGATCTGGTTCTTGCCGT
TCTGGCCCTGTTTTTTCTGGATGTCAGCGATCCTGCCGAGCACGAACTTCACCACGGCCTCGTTTTTGGC
GATCTCATGGAGGTGGGCAGGATCACCGTATCTGATCAGGTAGTGGAACCTTTTATTGCTGATCACGTTA
TTAATAATGAAATTTCTCATGCCGTGCTTGCCTTTCTTGAGCTTGTTTCCGTTCTCGTCCAGGGAAAAGG
TGTCGGCGAGGGCCTTGAGCTCATCATAGGACAGGTTGGTTCCTAAAATACGGATGGCGTCGATATACAT
GGCCCTCCTGGCATCGGCAATAGGTTCTCCCATTCTAGCGAAGGACTTGATCAGCCTCAGCTCATCGGCG
ATCTTGGCGGAGTCTTTGAAAAAGGCGTATTCCTCCACGAACTTAGCGTTGACTCCGATGAGAGGCATCA
CCTTCAGGAAGCTCTGGATGTTATCGAATTTATTAATCAGGGTGGTCAGGAGGTCGTTGATCTCCTTGCC
ATCCAGGAACATGGTCAGGGCATACATGAGTTTGCTGAAGGCGGAAACATCACGGCCAGCGGGCAGGATT
CTGGGCAGTCTAGGGGCGTCCTTCTTCTTATACTCTCTTGTCTTGTTTCCCCTAAATTCCTTGATGTTGT
GCATGATATTTTCGAGCTTTCTCCAAATTCTATTAGCTTCATCGTAGTAGAGGGCATCCTTCTGGTCGTC
GTTGAAGGAGCCCCTCAGGTTAATCACAAAGATATCCTTCTCGCTCAGGGACTTCTCATTATCGGGGAGG
GACTTATTGGCGGCAGCCACCTTGGCATCCTCTTCGATGTAATACCTATAAATCACAAAGTCCATCATGG
TGTAGACCTTGGTCCTGATGGAGTCGAACACCTTATGATTTTTCCTGATCTCGGACATATCCTTCCTGTC
CAGCATCACTTCCCTGAGCTTGGTGATATTGAATCCGAGGTTTTTCTGCTCTTTCATAATGCTGAATCTG
AAATATTGTTCGGCGAATTCGGCAGGGTTGATTCCCAGAGTTTCGGCAATATAGTTCACGTTGGCGGCGG
AGTTCTTGGAGAAGGAGTTGGTCAGCTCATTGGTGATCCTGTCGTAGAGGTAGTTGAGGGTGGAGATGTA
TTCGTTGTCGAGGTTCTTATCGAGGTTGTAGAGCCAGGTCCTGGAGATCCTGGACTCTTCTTCGTTGTTA
GCGACCACCCAGTGCGCCAGTCCGCTCAGGAGGGCCAGAATGTCATAGCATTCGTTGCCGTAATTGATGA
TGTAATTTCTGCCCTCCTTGCTGAAAAAGGCCTGGCCGAAATAGCCGAGTCTGGGGTTATCGAGGAAGTT
GTCGAACTCGTCATACTGGGCCTTGATGGCGTTGATGAGCTTATCGTTATTGTTGAAAGCGGCCCTATGG
TGCTCGGGGTCTTTGAATTCGTCGTAGGTATACACTGTGGAGAACTTGCCGAATCCAATAATGTCCTTAT
CCAGGCCGGAGATATTGTTGACGGCGTAGGCGGCGTTGGTAATGTATTCGGCGAGGATTTTTTCAATGTC
CAGGATGTTATGGATCACCTGGATACAAATATTGTCATTGCCATCAGCGCTCTCGCCGAAGTACCTCTTT
TCCAGAGTTTCCTTCAGGCCGAGCATATCCTGCTGGACGGGTCCTGTATACAGAGGGTTGTTAGCCACCA
CGGCGTAGCCCTTAGGATGGCTGAATTTGGCGTTGCCGATCTTATAGCCGGCGTTTTTATCGGCCATTTC
AGCGCTGAAGGCCTCGCCCTCATTCACGCTCCTGATGCTGTCGCCCTCCACGATCTTTTCCAGCCTGGCG
TCGCTGCCTTCGGCGAAGGTTGTCATGTACACTTTGGAGCCGGACACGAGTGTGGACTTCACGCCCATGC
CCTTGGCGAAGGACTTTTTTTTTTCGATGCTGGCCTCCACCTTTCTCTTCTTCTTGGGGCTCTCAAATTC
ACTGCCATCAGCAGTCCGCTTGCTACCGGTGCTGTCCAGGCCCAGCAGGGGGTTGGGGATGGGCTTGCCG
GCATCAGCAAACCCAAGCTCGGAAAGCTTTTGGTGAGCCTCAGCGTAATCAGCAAAGAAGGCATCTTCGT
CCGCTGCATATTTGTCAACGAGAGGGCGGAATACAGGGTCAGACAAAAGAGCCTTGTCAGAAGGTAGCTG
AAGGAGACCTTCCTTCTCACCACTCAACAACTCCGTGAAGTATGAGTTGTCGAAAATAAGAGGATTAGAG
GTCCAGGGACCCTCAAATCCAGAACGCTCCTTGTGTGCAGCTCCAATAGTGTGACCCCCAGATAGAGCAA
CGATATCTTGGTCAGTAAGCCCCATAGCTTTGCCAAACACATCTCTCAAATGGTCAGAACCCTTAGTGGG
ATCGGGCAAGCGACCCTCTGGTGGTGGCTCAGGCTTGTCCTCTCTTCCAGGGTGGAATGGAACCTTAGGT
CCACCCGTGACCTCAACGGCAACAACGCCAGCCAACTGGTAGAAATCGGCGTAGCTCAAAATAGGGAACT
CCGCCTTGAGTGGCTCCAAAAGCCTAACAGCGATGTCAAGACCGTTGTTAGCGCTGTGAGCCAGTTCGGC
AGGGTGCTTGATGGTTCCGAAGGGTCCACCGGTCTTCGTGCCCTTGTCAAAGGTTCCAGCAGAGTGGAAT
GCCAAACGGAGCATTAGAGGAGCGCATCTCTTCTCAGCGATGAAGCCTCTGAGCTTCTTCTTCGCCTTCT
CAACGGCGTCCTGGTAATCAGCACTCACAGTTGGGTAAGACTTTCCCATGGTGGCTAGCTCTAGACCTTT
ACGAGGGTAGGAAGTGGTACGGAAAGTTGGTATAAGACAAAAGTGTTGTGGAATTGCTCCAGGCGATCTG
ACGGTTCACTAAACGAGCTCTGCTTTTATAGGCGCCCACCGTACACGCCTAAAGCTTATACGTTCTCTAT
CACTGATAGGGAGTAAACTGGATATACGTTCTCTATCACTGATAGGGAGTAAACTGTAGATACGTTCTCT
ATCACTGATAGGGAGTAAACTGGTCATACGTTCTCTATCACTGATAGGGAGTAAACTCCTTATACGTTCT
CTATCACTGATAGGGAGTAAAGTCTGCATACGTTCTCTATCACTGATAGGGAGTAAACTCTTCATACGTT
CTCTATCACTGATAGGGAGTAAACTCGAGGAATTCTTGAAGACGAAAGACTAGTGGCCGTGGAGGCCTTT
TCCCCGTATCCCCCCAGGTGTCTGCAGGCTCAAAGAGCAGCGAGAAGCGTTCAGAGGAAAGCGATCCCGT
GCCACCTTCCCCGTGCCCGGGCTGTCCCCGCACGCTGCCGGCTCGGGGATGCGGGGGGAGCGCCGGACCG
GAGCGGAGCCCCGGGCGGCTCGCTGCTGCCCCCTAGCGGGGGAGGGACGTAATTACATCCCTGGGGGCTT
TGGGGGGGGGCTGTCCCTCATAAAAGTTTTGTTACTTTATAGAAGAAATTTTGAGTTTTTGTTTTTTTTA
ATAAATAAATAAACATAAATAAATTGTTTGTTGAATTTATTATTAGTATGTAAGTGTAAATATAATAAAA
CTTAATATCTATTCAAATTAATAAATAAACCTCGATATACAGACCGATAAAACACATGCGTCAATTTTAC
ACATGATTATCTTTAACGTACGTCACAATATGATTATCTTTCTAGGGTTAATCTAGCTGCGTGTTCTGCA
GCGTGTCGAGCATCTTCATCTGCTCCATCACGCTGTAAAACACATTTGCACCGCGAGTCTGCCCGTCCTC
CACGGGTTCAAAAACGTGAATGAACGAGGCGCGCTCACTGGCCGTCGTTTTACAACGTCGTGACTGGGAA
AACCCTGGCGTTACCCAACTTAATCGCCTTGCAGCACATCCCCCTTTCGCCAGCTGGCGTAATAGCGAAG
AGGCCCGCACCGATCGCCCTTCCCAACAGTTGCGCAGCCTGAATGGCGAATGGG
[124 nt withheld, positions 10415-10538]
C
[91 nt withheld, positions 10540-10630]
A
[49 nt withheld, positions 10632-10680]
CCTTTGACGTTGGAGTCCACGTTCTTT
[37 nt withheld, positions 10708-10744]
ACCCTATCTCGGTCTATTCTTTTGATTTATAAGGGATTTTGCCGATTTCGGCCTATTGGTTAAAAAATGA
GCTGATTTAACAAAAATTTAACGCGAATTTTAACAAAATATTAACGCTTACAATTTAGGTGGCACTTTTC
GGGGAAATGTGCGCGGAACCCCTATTTGTTTATTTTTCTAAATACATTCAAATATGTATCCGCTCATGAG
ACAATAACCCTGATAAATGCTTCAATAATATTGAAAAAGGAAGAGTATGAGTATTCAACATTTCCGTGTC
GCCCTTATTCCCTTTTTTGCGGCATTTTGCCTTCCTGTTTTTGCTCACCCAGAAACGCTGGTGAAAGTAA
AAGATGCTGAAGATCAGTTGGGTGCACGAGTGGGTTACATCGAACTGGATCTCAACAGCGGTAAGATCCT
TGAGAGTTTTCGCCCCGAAGAACGTTTTCCAATGATGAGCACTTTTAAAGTTCTGCTATGTGGCGCGGTA
TTATCCCGTATTGACGCCGGGCAAGAGCAACTCGGTCGCCGCATACACTATTCTCAGAATGACTTGGTTG
AGTACTCACCAGTCACAGAAAAGCATCTTACGGATGGCATGACAGTAAGAGAATTATGCAGTGCTGCCAT
AACCATGAGTGATAACACTGCGGCCAACTTACTTCTGACAACGATCGGAGGACCGAAGGAGCTAACCGCT
TTTTTGCACAACATGGGGGATCATGTAACTCGCCTTGATCGTTGGGAACCGGAGCTGAATGAAGCCATAC
CAAACGACGAGCGTGACACCACGATGCCTGTAGCAATGGCAACAACGTTGCGCAAACTATTAACTGGCGA
ACTACTTACTCTAGCTTCCCGGCAACAATTAATAGACTGGATGGAGGCGGATAAAGTTGCAGGACCACTT
CTGCGCTCGGCCCTTCCGGCTGGCTGGTTTATTGCTGATAAATCTGGAGCCGGTGAGCGTGGGTCTCGCG
GTATCATTGCAGCACTGGGGCCAGATGGTAAGCCCTCCCGTATCGTAGTTATCTACACGACGGGGAGTCA
GGCAACTATGGATGAACGAAATAGACAGATCGCTGAGATAGGTGCCTCACTGATTAAGCATTGGTAACTG
TCAGACCAAGTTTACTCATATATACTTTAGATTGATTTAAAACTTCATTTTTAATTTAAAAGGATCTAGG
TGAAGATCCTTTTTGATAATCTCATGACCAAAATCCCTTAACGTGAGTTTTCGTTCCACTGAGCGTCAGA
CCCCGTAGAAAAGATCAAAGGATCTTCTTGAGATCCTTTTTTTCTGCGCGTAATCTGCTGCTTGCAAACA
AAAAAACCACCGCTACCAGCGGTGGTTTGTTTGCCGGATCAAGAGCTACCAACTCTTTTTCCGAAGGTAA
CTGGCTTCAGCAGAGCGCAGATACCAAATACTGTTCTTCTAGTGTAGCCGTAGTTAGGCCACCACTTCAA
GAACTCTGTAGCACCGCCTACATACCTCGCTCTGCTAATCCTGTTACCAGTGGCTGCTGCCAGTGGCGAT
AAGTCGTGTCTTACCGGGTTGGACTCAAGACGATAGTTACCGGATAAGGCGCAGCGGTCGGGCTGAACGG
GGGGTTCGTGCACACAGCCCAGCTTGGAGCGAACG
