>Addgene plasmid #154939 | dCas13d-dsRBD-APEX2 | depositor partial sequence | sequence record 299887 | Insert
ATGGGAAAGTCTTACCCAACTGTGAGTGCTGATTACCAGGACGCCGTTGAGAAGGCGAAGAAGAAGCTCA
GAGGCTTCATCGCTGAGAAGAGATGCGCTCCTCTAATGCTCCGTTTGGCATTCCACTCTGCTGGAACCTT
TGACAAGGGCACGAAGACCGGTGGACCCTTCGGAACCATCAAGCACCCTGCCGAACTGGCTCACAGCGCT
AACAACGGTCTTGACATCGCTGTTAGGCTTTTGGAGCCACTCAAGGCGGAGTTCCCTATTTTGAGCTACG
CCGATTTCTACCAGTTGGCTGGCGTTGTTGCCGTTGAGGTCACGGGTGGACCTAAGGTTCCATTCCACCC
TGGAAGAGAGGACAAGCCTGAGCCACCACCAGAGGGTCGCTTGCCCGATCCCACTAAGGGTTCTGACCAT
TTGAGAGATGTGTTTGGCAAAGCTATGGGGCTTACTGACCAAGATATCGTTGCTCTATCTGGGGGTCACA
CTATTGGAGCTGCACACAAGGAGCGTTCTGGATTTGAGGGTCCCTGGACCTCTAATCCTCTTATTTTCGA
CAACTCATACTTCACGGAGTTGTTGAGTGGTGAGAAGGAAGGTCTCCTTCAGCTACCTTCTGACAAGGCT
CTTTTGTCTGACCCTGTATTCCGCCCTCTCGTTGACAAATATGCAGCGGACGAAGATGCCTTCTTTGCTG
ATTACGCTGAGGCTCACCAAAAGCTTTCCGAGCTTGGGTTTGCTGATGCCGGCAAGCCCATCCCCAACCC
CCTGCTGGGCCTGGACAGCACCGGTAGCAAGCGGACTGCTGATGGCAGTGAATTTGAGAGCCCCAAGAAG
AAGAGAAAGGTGGAGGCCAGCATCGAAAAAAAAAAGTCCTTCGCCAAGGGCATGGGCGTGAAGTCCACAC
TCGTGTCCGGCTCCAAAGTGTACATGACAACCTTCGCCGAAGGCAGCGACGCCAGGCTGGAAAAGATCGT
GGAGGGCGACAGCATCAGGAGCGTGAATGAGGGCGAGGCCTTCAGCGCTGAAATGGCCGATAAAAACGCC
GGCTATAAGATCGGCAACGCCAAATTCAGCCATCCTAAGGGCTACGCCGTGGTGGCTAACAACCCTCTGT
ATACAGGACCCGTCCAGCAGGATATGCTCGGCCTGAAGGAAACTCTGGAAAAGAGGTACTTCGGCGAGAG
CGCTGATGGCAATGACAATATTTGTATCCAGGTGATCCATAACATCCTGGACATTGAAAAAATCCTCGCC
GAATACATTACCAACGCCGCCTACGCCGTCAACAATATCTCCGGCCTGGATAAGGACATTATTGGATTCG
GCAAGTTCTCCACAGTGTATACCTACGACGAATTCAAAGACCCCGAGCACCATAGGGCCGCTTTCAACAA
TAACGATAAGCTCATCAACGCCATCAAGGCCCAGTATGACGAGTTCGACAACTTCCTCGATAACCCCAGA
CTCGGCTATTTCGGCCAGGCCTTTTTCAGCAAGGAGGGCAGAAATTACATCATCAATTACGGCAACGAAT
GCTATGACATTCTGGCCCTCCTGAGCGGACTGGCGCACTGGGTGGTCGCTAACAACGAAGAAGAGTCCAG
GATCTCCAGGACCTGGCTCTACAACCTCGATAAGAACCTCGACAACGAATACATCTCCACCCTCAACTAC
CTCTACGACAGGATCACCAATGAGCTGACCAACTCCTTCTCCAAGAACTCCGCCGCCAACGTGAACTATA
TTGCCGAAACTCTGGGAATCAACCCTGCCGAATTCGCCGAACAATATTTCAGATTCAGCATTATGAAAGA
GCAGAAAAACCTCGGATTCAATATCACCAAGCTCAGGGAAGTGATGCTGGACAGGAAGGATATGTCCGAG
ATCAGGAAAAATCATAAGGTGTTCGACTCCATCAGGACCAAGGTCTACACCATGATGGACTTTGTGATTT
ATAGGTATTACATCGAAGAGGATGCCAAGGTGGCTGCCGCCAATAAGTCCCTCCCCGATAATGAGAAGTC
CCTGAGCGAGAAGGATATCTTTGTGATTAACCTGAGGGGCTCCTTCAACGACGACCAGAAGGATGCCCTC
TACTACGATGAAGCTAATAGAATTTGGAGAAAGCTCGAAAATATCATGCACAACATCAAGGAATTTAGGG
GAAACAAGACAAGAGAGTATAAGAAGAAGGACGCCCCTAGACTGCCCAGAATCCTGCCCGCTGGCCGTGA
TGTTTCCGCCTTCAGCAAACTCATGTATGCCCTGACCATGTTCCTGGATGGCAAGGAGATCAACGACCTC
CTGACCACCCTGATTAATAAATTCGATAACATCCAGAGCTTCCTGAAGGTGATGCCTCTCATCGGAGTCA
ACGCTAAGTTCGTGGAGGAATACGCCTTTTTCAAAGACTCCGCCAAGATCGCCGATGAGCTGAGGCTGAT
CAAGTCCTTCGCTAGAATGGGAGAACCTATTGCCGATGCCAGGAGGGCCATGTATATCGACGCCATCCGT
ATTTTAGGAACCAACCTGTCCTATGATGAGCTCAAGGCCCTCGCCGACACCTTTTCCCTGGACGAGAACG
GAAACAAGCTCAAGAAAGGCAAGCACGGCATGAGAAATTTCATTATTAATAACGTGATCAGCAATAAAAG
GTTCCACTACCTGATCAGATACGGTGATCCTGCCCACCTCCATGAGATCGCCAAAAACGAGGCCGTGGTG
AAGTTCGTGCTCGGCAGGATCGCTGACATCCAGAAAAAACAGGGCCAGAACGGCAAGAACCAGATCGACA
GGTACTACGAAACTTGTATCGGAAAGGATAAGGGCAAGAGCGTGAGCGAAAAGGTGGACGCTCTCACAAA
GATCATCACCGGAATGAACTACGACCAATTCGACAAGAAAAGGAGCGTCATTGAGGACACCGGCAGGGAA
AACGCCGAGAGGGAGAAGTTTAAAAAGATCATCAGCCTGTACCTCACCGTGATCTACCACATCCTCAAGA
ATATTGTCAATATCAACGCCAGGTACGTCATCGGATTCCATTGCGTCGAGCGTGATGCTCAACTGTACAA
GGAGAAAGGCTACGACATCAATCTCAAGAAACTGGAAGAGAAGGGATTCAGCTCCGTCACCAAGCTCTGC
GCTGGCATTGATGAAACTGCCCCCGATAAGAGAAAGGACGTGGAAAAGGAGATGGCTGAAAGAGCCAAGG
AGAGCATTGACAGCCTCGAGAGCGCCAACCCCAAGCTGTATGCCAATTACATCAAATACAGCGACGAGAA
GAAAGCCGAGGAGTTCACCAGGCAGATTAACAGGGAGAAGGCCAAAACCGCCCTGAACGCCTACCTGAGG
AACACCAAGTGGAATGTGATCATCAGGGAGGACCTCCTGAGAATTGACAACAAGACATGTACCCTGTTCG
CAAACAAGGCCGTCGCCCTGGAAGTGGCCAGGTATGTCCACGCCTATATCAACGACATTGCCGAGGTCAA
TTCCTACTTCCAACTGTACCATTACATCATGCAGAGAATTATCATGAATGAGAGGTACGAGAAAAGCAGC
GGAAAGGTGTCCGAGTACTTCGACGCTGTGAATGACGAGAAGAAGTACAACGATAGGCTCCTGAAACTGC
TGTGTGTGCCTTTCGGCTACTGTATCCCCAGGTTTAAGAACCTGAGCATCGAGGCCCTGTTCGATAGGAA
CGAGGCCGCCAAGTTCGACAAGGAGAAAAAGAAGGTGTCCGGCAATTCCGGATCCGGAGCAGGCGATTTG
TCCGCAGGTTTCTTCATGGAAGAACTGAACACTTATCGCCAGAAACAGGGAGTTGTGCTGAAGTACCAAG
AGTTGCCGAACTCAGGCCCACCTCACGACCGAAGATTCACTTTTCAAGTAATTATCGATGGTAGAGAGTT
CCCAGAAGGCGAAGGCCGAAGTAAGAAAGAAGCGAAGAACGCAGCCGCTAAATTGGCAGTCGAAATCCTC
AATAAAGAAAAGAAAGCGGGATCCAAGCGCACCGCCGATGGTTCCGAGTTCGAAAGCCCCAAGAAAAAGC
GCAAGGTCGGAAGCGGAGCTACTAACTTCAGCCTGCTGAAGCAGGCTGGAGACGTGGAGGAGAACCCTGG
ACCTGAATTCATGGTGAGCAAGGGCGAGGAGCTGTTCACCGGGGTGGTGCCCATCCTGGTCGAGCTGGAC
GGCGACGTAAACGGCCACAAGTTCAGCGTGTCCGGCGAGGGCGAGGGCGATGCCACCTACGGCAAGCTGA
CCCTGAAGTTCATCTGCACCACCGGCAAGCTGCCCGTGCCCTGGCCCACCCTCGTGACCACCCTGACCTA
CGGCGTGCAGTGCTTCAGCCGCTACCCCGACCACATGAAGCAGCACGACTTCTTCAAGTCCGCCATGCCC
GAAGGCTACGTCCAGGAGCGCACCATCTTCTTCAAGGACGACGGCAACTACAAGACCCGCGCCGAGGTGA
AGTTCGAGGGCGACACCCTGGTGAACCGCATCGAGCTGAAGGGCATCGACTTCAAGGAGGACGGCAACAT
CCTGGGGCACAAGCTGGAGTACAACTACAACAGCCACAACGTCTATATCATGGCCGACAAGCAGAAGAAC
GGCATCAAGGTGAACTTCAAGATCCGCCACAACATCGAGGACGGCAGCGTGCAGCTCGCCGACCACTACC
AGCAGAACACCCCCATCGGCGACGGCCCCGTGCTGCTGCCCGACAACCACTACCTGAGCACCCAGTCCGC
CCTGAGCAAAGACCCCAACGAGAAGCGCGATCACATGGTCCTGCTGGAGTTCGTGACCGCCGCCGGGATC
ACTCTCGGCATGGACGAGCTGTACAAGTAG
